Addgene plasmid #140605: pAID1.2-CMV-NGFP-mAID
Purpose: Expression of OsTIR1 and GFP-mAID protein in DT40 cells under the control of CMV promoter
Depositing lab: Tatsuo Fukagawa. Depositing organization: The University of Osaka. Publication: A super-sensitive auxin-inducible degron system with an engineered auxin-TIR1 pair. Nishimura K, Yamada R, Hagihara S, Iwasaki R, Uchida N, Kamura T, Takahashi K, Torii KU, Fukagawa T. Nucleic Acids Res. 2020 Oct 9;48(18):e108. doi: 10.1093/nar/gkaa748. PubMed 32941625.
Backbone
  Vector backbone: pEGFP-c1
  Backbone size w/o insert (bp): 5836
  Total vector size (bp): 7628
  Vector type: Mammalian Expression
  Selectable markers: Blasticidin
Growth in bacteria
  Bacterial resistance: Kanamycin, 50 μg/mL
  Growth temperature: 37°C
  Growth strain: DH5alpha
  Copy number: High Copy
Gene/Insert
  Gene/Insert name: OsTIR1
  Species: oriza sativa
  Insert size (bp): 1725
Terms and licenses: Academic/Nonprofit Terms; Industry Terms: Not Available to Industry
Depositor comments: Please visit https://www.biorxiv.org/content/10.1101/2020.01.20.912113v1 for bioRxiv preprint.
How to cite: pAID1.2-CMV-NGFP-mAID was a gift from Tatsuo Fukagawa (Addgene plasmid # 140605 ; http://n2t.net/addgene:140605 ; RRID:Addgene_140605)
