[The description below was written by a language model from this plasmid's Addgene catalogue record and pLannotate feature annotations shown in this document.]
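Description:
pAID1.2-CMV-NGFP-mAID is a mammalian-type expression plasmid built on the pEGFP-C1 backbone and intended for auxin-inducible degron (AID) experiments in chicken DT40 cells. It is maintained in E. coli through a high-copy ColE1/pUC origin and selected with kanamycin. Resistance comes from the Tn5 NeoR/KanR gene, which sits behind tandem bacterial (AmpR) and SV40 early promoters and is followed by an HSV TK polyadenylation signal. This arrangement could in principle also confer G418 resistance in eukaryotic cells, although the catalogue lists blasticidin as the selectable marker. An f1 origin from the parental backbone is also present. The sequenced record is 7,676 nt, slightly longer than the catalogued total of 7,628 bp.

The payload is a single CMV enhancer/promoter-driven transcription unit ending in an SV40 poly(A) signal. It begins with the 1,725 bp coding sequence for rice (Oryza sativa) TIR1, the F-box protein that recruits AID-tagged proteins to the SCF ubiquitin ligase when auxin is present. The blasticidin S deaminase gene (bsr) follows closely downstream. The feature table does not annotate what lies in the short gap between the two reading frames, so how they are linked is not stated. An EMCV IRES then directs translation of EGFP fused at its C-terminus to the mini-AID degron from Arabidopsis IAA17.

One transcript therefore supplies the auxin receptor, the drug marker and a fluorescent degron-tagged substrate. The "NGFP-mAID" name suggests that the GFP-mAID module is meant as an N-terminal tag for a protein of interest, but the record does not annotate a cloning site. As deposited, the plasmid expresses OsTIR1 together with GFP-mAID, which allows auxin-dependent degradation to be followed by loss of fluorescence.
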