Features (pLannotate 1.2.2; 16 found; start..end, strand, type, name):
      1..204     +  promoter       CMV promoter: human cytomegalovirus (CMV) immediate early promoter
    242..1966    +  CDS            TIR1B_ORYSJ: Experimental evidence at transcript level: Swiss-Prot protein existence level 2. From Oryza sativa subsp. japonica (Rice).
   2021..2440    +  CDS            bsr: BSR_BACCE - Experimental evidence at protein level: Swiss-Prot protein existence level 1. Catalyzes the deamination of the cytosine moiety of the antibiotics blasticidin S, cytomycin and acetylblasticidin S. From Bacillus cereus.
   2530..3116    +  misc_feature   IRES2: internal ribosome entry site (IRES) of the encephalomyocarditis virus (EMCV)
   3129..3845    +  CDS            EGFP: EGFP is a basic (constitutively fluorescent) green fluorescent protein published in 1996, derived from Aequorea victoria. It is reported to be a rapidly-maturing weak dimer with moderate acid sensitivity.
   3846..4049    +  CDS            mini-AID: minimal degron from the auxin-responsive IAA17 protein of Arabidopsis thaliana (Kubota et al., 2013) acts as an auxin-inducible degron (AID) in the presence of TIR1
   4100..4221    +  polyA_signal   SV40 poly(A) signal: SV40 polyadenylation signal
   4255..4683    -  rep_origin     f1 ori (sequence partly withheld): f1 bacteriophage origin of replication; arrow indicates direction of (+) strand synthesis
   4710..4814    +  promoter       AmpR promoter: bla
   4816..5173    +  promoter       SV40 promoter: SV40 enhancer and early promoter
   5208..6002    +  CDS            NeoR/KanR: aminoglycoside phosphotransferase from Tn5; aph(3')-II (or nptII); confers resistance to neomycin, kanamycin, and G418 (Geneticin®)
   6023..6175    +  CDS            ble (fragment): BLE_KLEPN - Experimental evidence at protein level: Swiss-Prot protein existence level 1. Binding protein with a strong affinity to the bleomycin family of antibiotics. Binds to CL990; an antimitotic-antibiotic compound. From Klebsiella pneumoniae.
   6234..6281    +  polyA_signal   HSV TK poly(A) signal: herpes simplex virus thymidine kinase polyadenylation signal (Cole and Stacy, 1985)
   6372..6388    -  polyA_signal   bGH poly(A) signal (fragment): bovine growth hormone polyadenylation signal
   6610..7198    +  rep_origin     ori: high-copy-number ColE1/pMB1/pBR322/pUC origin of replication
   7373..7676    +  enhancer       CMV enhancer: human cytomegalovirus immediate early enhancer
>Addgene plasmid #140605 | pAID1.2-CMV-NGFP-mAID | addgene full sequence | sequence record 299846 | Addgene NGS Result
GTGATGCGGTTTTGGCAGTACATCAATGGGCGTGGATAGCGGTTTGACTCACGGGGATTTCCAAGTCTCC
ACCCCATTGACGTCAATGGGAGTTTGTTTTGGCACCAAAATCAACGGGACTTTCCAAAATGTCGTAACAA
CTCCGCCCCATTGACGCAAATGGGCGGTAGGCGTGTACGGTGGGAGGTCTATATAAGCAGAGCTGGTTTA
GTGAACCGTCAGATCCGCTAGCGCTGCCACCATGACATACTTTCCTGAAGAGGTCGTCGAACACATTTTT
AGCTTCCTGCCTGCACAGAGAGATAGAAACACAGTGAGCCTGGTCTGCAAAGTGTGGTACGAGATCGAAC
GCCTGAGCCGGAGAGGAGTGTTCGTCGGCAACTGCTATGCTGTGAGAGCAGGCAGGGTCGCCGCTAGGTT
TCCAAATGTGCGCGCACTGACCGTCAAGGGGAAACCCCACTTCGCCGACTTTAACCTGGTGCCCCCTGAT
TGGGGAGGATACGCCGGCCCTTGGATCGAGGCAGCCGCTCGCGGCTGTCATGGACTGGAGGAACTGCGCA
TGAAGCGAATGGTGGTCTCTGACGAAAGTCTGGAGCTGCTGGCTCGGAGCTTCCCTAGGTTTCGCGCACT
GGTGCTGATTTCTTGCGAAGGCTTCAGCACCGATGGACTGGCAGCCGTGGCCTCCCACTGTAAGCTGCTG
CGGGAGCTGGACCTCCAGGAGAATGAAGTGGAGGATAGAGGCCCCAGATGGCTGTCTTGCTTCCCAGACT
CATGTACCAGCCTGGTGTCCCTGAACTTTGCCTGCATCAAAGGCGAAGTGAATGCTGGGTCCCTGGAGCG
GCTGGTCTCAAGAAGCCCCAACCTGAGGTCTCTGCGGCTGAACCGGAGCGTGAGCGTGGACACTCTGGCT
AAGATTCTGCTGAGAACCCCTAACCTGGAGGATCTGGGAACCGGCAATCTGACAGACGATTTCCAGACAG
AATCCTACTTTAAACTGACTTCTGCCCTGGAGAAGTGTAAAATGCTGAGGAGTCTGTCAGGATTCTGGGA
TGCTTCACCCGTGTGCCTGAGCTTTATCTACCCTCTGTGTGCACAGCTGACAGGCCTGAACCTGAGCTAT
GCACCAACCCTGGACGCCAGTGATCTGACAAAGATGATCTCACGCTGCGTGAAACTCCAGCGACTGTGGG
TGCTGGACTGTATTTCCGATAAGGGGCTCCAGGTGGTCGCCAGCTCCTGCAAGGACCTCCAGGAGCTGAG
AGTGTTCCCATCTGATTTTTACGTGGCCGGATATAGTGCTGTCACTGAGGAAGGCCTGGTGGCAGTCTCA
CTGGGATGCCCAAAGCTGAACAGCCTGCTGTATTTCTGTCATCAGATGACTAATGCTGCACTGGTGACCG
TCGCCAAGAACTGCCCTAATTTCACCCGATTTCGGCTGTGTATTCTGGAACCAGGCAAACCCGACGTGGT
CACATCCCAGCCACTGGATGAAGGGTTTGGAGCTATCGTGAGAGAGTGCAAGGGACTCCAGAGGCTGAGC
ATTTCCGGCCTGCTGACAGACAAAGTGTTCATGTACATCGGCAAGTATGCTAAGCAGCTGGAGATGCTGA
GCATTGCATTTGCCGGAGACTCCGATAAGGGCATGATGCACGTGATGAACGGGTGTAAGAATCTGCGAAA
ACTGGAAATCCGGGACAGCCCTTTCGGGGATGCCGCTCTGCTGGGAAACTTTGCCAGATACGAGACAATG
AGGAGCCTGTGGATGTCTAGTTGCAATGTGACTCTGAAGGGCTGTCAGGTCCTGGCTAGTAAAATGCCTA
TGCTGAACGTGGAAGTCATTAATGAGCGGGACGGGTCTAACGAAATGGAGGAAAATCATGGCGACCTGCC
AAAGGTGGAGAAACTGTATGTGTATCGGACCACCGCAGGGGCAAGAGATGATGCTCCCAACTTTGTGAAG
ATTCTGGAGGGCCGCGGCAGCCTGCTGACCTGCGGCGACGTGGAGGAGAACCCCGGCCCCATGAAAACAT
TTAACATTTCTCAACAAGATCTAGAATTAGTAGAAGTAGCGACAGAGAAGATTACAATGCTTTATGAGGA
TAATAAACATCATGTGGGAGCGGCAATTCGTACGAAAACAGGAGAAATCATTTCGGCAGTACATATTGAA
GCGTATATAGGACGAGTAACTGTTTGTGCAGAAGCCATTGCGATTGGTAGTGCAGTTTCGAATGGACAAA
AGGATTTTGACACGATTGTAGCTGTTAGACACCCTTATTCTGACGAAGTAGATAGAAGTATTCGAGTGGT
AAGTCCTTGTGGTATGTGTAGGGAGTTGATTTCAGACTATGCACCAGATTGTTTTGTGTTAATAGAAATG
AATGGCAAGTTAGTCAAAACTACGATTGAAGAACTCATTCCACTCAAATATACCCGAAATTAAGGATCTT
TTTCCCTCTGCCAAAAATTATGGGGACATCATGAAGCCCCTTGAGGTGGAACGATCATTCAAGAGATCCC
CGGGATCCGCCCCTCTCCCTCCCCCCCCCCTAACGTTACTGGCCGAAGCCGCTTGGAATAAGGCCGGTGT
GCGTTTGTCTATATGTTATTTTCCACCATATTGCCGTCTTTTGGCAATGTGAGGGCCCGGAAACCTGGCC
CTGTCTTCTTGACGAGCATTCCTAGGGGTCTTTCCCCTCTCGCCAAAGGAATGCAAGGTCTGTTGAATGT
CGTGAAGGAAGCAGTTCCTCTGGAAGCTTCTTGAAGACAAACAACGTCTGTAGCGACCCTTTGCAGGCAG
CGGAACCCCCCACCTGGCGACAGGTGCCTCTGCGGCCAAAAGCCACGTGTATAAGATACACCTGCAAAGG
CGGCACAACCCCAGTGCCACGTTGTGAGTTGGATAGTTGTGGAAAGAGTCAAATGGCTCTCCTCAAGCGT
ATTCAACAAGGGGCTGAAGGATGCCCAGAAGGTACCCCATTGTATGGGATCTGATCTGGGGCCTCGGTAC
ACATGCTTTACATGTGTTTAGTCGAGGTTAAAAAAACGTCTAGGCCCCCCGAACCACGGGGACGTGGTTT
TCCTTTGAAAAACACGATGATAATATGGCCACAACCATGTGCGATAACATGGTGAGCAAGGGCGAGGAGC
TGTTCACCGGGGTGGTGCCCATCCTGGTCGAGCTGGACGGCGACGTAAACGGCCACAAGTTCAGCGTGTC
CGGCGAGGGCGAGGGCGATGCCACCTACGGCAAGCTGACCCTGAAGTTCATCTGCACCACCGGCAAGCTG
CCCGTGCCCTGGCCCACCCTCGTGACCACCCTGACCTACGGCGTGCAGTGCTTCAGCCGCTACCCCGACC
ACATGAAGCAGCACGACTTCTTCAAGTCCGCCATGCCCGAAGGCTACGTCCAGGAGCGCACCATCTTCTT
CAAGGACGACGGCAACTACAAGACCCGCGCCGAGGTGAAGTTCGAGGGCGACACCCTGGTGAACCGCATC
GAGCTGAAGGGCATCGACTTCAAGGAGGACGGCAACATCCTGGGGCACAAGCTGGAGTACAACTACAACA
GCCACAACGTCTATATCATGGCCGACAAGCAGAAGAACGGCATCAAGGTGAACTTCAAGATCCGCCACAA
CATCGAGGACGGCAGCGTGCAGCTCGCCGACCACTACCAGCAGAACACCCCCATCGGCGACGGCCCCGTG
CTGCTGCCCGACAACCACTACCTGAGCACCCAGTCCGCCCTGAGCAAAGACCCCAACGAGAAGCGCGATC
ACATGGTCCTGCTGGAGTTCGTGACCGCCGCCGGGATCACTCTCGGCATGGACGAGCTGTACAAGAAGGA
GAAGAGTGCTTGTCCTAAAGATCCAGCCAAACCTCCGGCCAAGGCACAAGTTGTGGGATGGCCACCGGTG
AGATCATACCGGAAGAACGTGATGGTTTCCTGCCAAAAATCAAGCGGTGGCCCGGAGGCGGCGGCGTTCG
TGAAGGTATCAATGGACGGAGCACCGTACTTGAGGAAAATCGATTTGAGGATGTATAAAGGAGCTGGTGC
AGGCGCTGGAGCGGGTGCCGATATCCAATTGTTGTTGTTAACTTGTTTATTGCAGCTTATAATGGTTACA
AATAAAGCAATAGCATCACAAATTTCACAAATAAAGCATTTTTTTCACTGCATTCTAGTTGTGGTTTGTC
CAAACTCATCAATGTATCTTAAGGCGTAAATTGTAAGCGTTAATATTTTGTTAAAATTCGCGTTAAATTT
TTGTTAAATCAGCTCATTTTTTAACCAATAGGCCGAAATCGGCAAAATCCCTTATAAATCAAAAGAATAG
ACCGAGATAGGGT
[37 nt withheld, positions 4354-4390]
AAAGAACGTGGACTCCAACGTCAAAGG
[49 nt withheld, positions 4418-4466]
T
[91 nt withheld, positions 4468-4558]
G
[124 nt withheld, positions 4560-4683]
CAGGTGGCACTTTTCGGGGAAATGTGCGCGGAACCCCTATTTGTTTATTTTTCTAAATACATTCAAATAT
GTATCCGCTCATGAGACAATAACCCTGATAAATGCTTCAATAATATTGAAAAAGGAAGAGTCCTGAGGCG
GAAAGAACCAGCTGTGGAATGTGTGTCAGTTAGGGTGTGGAAAGTCCCCAGGCTCCCCAGCAGGCAGAAG
TATGCAAAGCATGCATCTCAATTAGTCAGCAACCAGGTGTGGAAAGTCCCCAGGCTCCCCAGCAGGCAGA
AGTATGCAAAGCATGCATCTCAATTAGTCAGCAACCATAGTCCCGCCCCTAACTCCGCCCATCCCGCCCC
TAACTCCGCCCAGTTCCGCCCATTCTCCGCCCCATGGCTGACTAATTTTTTTTATTTATGCAGAGGCCGA
GGCCGCCTCGGCCTCTGAGCTATTCCAGAAGTAGTGAGGAGGCTTTTTTGGAGGCCTAGGCTTTTGCAAA
GATCGATCAAGAGACAGGATGAGGATCGTTTCGCATGATTGAACAAGATGGATTGCACGCAGGTTCTCCG
GCCGCTTGGGTGGAGAGGCTATTCGGCTATGACTGGGCACAACAGACAATCGGCTGCTCTGATGCCGCCG
TGTTCCGGCTGTCAGCGCAGGGGCGCCCGGTTCTTTTTGTCAAGACCGACCTGTCCGGTGCCCTGAATGA
ACTGCAAGACGAGGCAGCGCGGCTATCGTGGCTGGCCACGACGGGCGTTCCTTGCGCAGCTGTGCTCGAC
GTTGTCACTGAAGCGGGAAGGGACTGGCTGCTATTGGGCGAAGTGCCGGGGCAGGATCTCCTGTCATCTC
ACCTTGCTCCTGCCGAGAAAGTATCCATCATGGCTGATGCAATGCGGCGGCTGCATACGCTTGATCCGGC
TACCTGCCCATTCGACCACCAAGCGAAACATCGCATCGAGCGAGCACGTACTCGGATGGAAGCCGGTCTT
GTCGATCAGGATGATCTGGACGAAGAGCATCAGGGGCTCGCGCCAGCCGAACTGTTCGCCAGGCTCAAGG
CGAGCATGCCCGACGGCGAGGATCTCGTCGTGACCCATGGCGATGCCTGCTTGCCGAATATCATGGTGGA
AAATGGCCGCTTTTCTGGATTCATCGACTGTGGCCGGCTGGGTGTGGCGGACCGCTATCAGGACATAGCG
TTGGCTACCCGTGATATTGCTGAAGAGCTTGGCGGCGAATGGGCTGACCGCTTCCTCGTGCTTTACGGTA
TCGCCGCTCCCGATTCGCAGCGCATCGCCTTCTATCGCCTTCTTGACGAGTTCTTCTGAGCGGGACTCTG
GGGTTCGAAATGACCGACCAAGCGACGCCCAACCTGCCATCACGAGATTTCGATTCCACCGCCGCCTTCT
ATGAAAGGTTGGGCTTCGGAATCGTTTTCCGGGACGCCGGCTGGATGATCCTCCAGCGCGGGGATCTCAT
GCTGGAGTTCTTCGCCCACCCTAGGGGGAGGCTAACTGAAACACGGAAGGAGACAATACCGGAAGGAACC
CGCGCTATGACGGCAATAAAAAGACAGAATAAAACGCACGGTGTTGGGTCGTTTGTTCATAAACGCGGGG
TTCGGTCCCAGGGCTGGCACTCTGTCGATACCCCACCGAGACCCCATTGGGGCCAATACGCCCGCGTTTC
TTCCTTTTCCCCACCCCACCCCCCAAGTTCGGGTGAAGGCCCAGGGCTCGCAGCCAACGTCGGGGCGGCA
GGCCCTGCCATAGCCTCAGGTTACTCATATATACTTTAGATTGATTTAAAACTTCATTTTTAATTTAAAA
GGATCTAGGTGAAGATCCTTTTTGATAATCTCATGACCAAAATCCCTTAACGTGAGTTTTCGTTCCACTG
AGCGTCAGACCCCGTAGAAAAGATCAAAGGATCTTCTTGAGATCCTTTTTTTCTGCGCGTAATCTGCTGC
TTGCAAACAAAAAAACCACCGCTACCAGCGGTGGTTTGTTTGCCGGATCAAGAGCTACCAACTCTTTTTC
CGAAGGTAACTGGCTTCAGCAGAGCGCAGATACCAAATACTGTTCTTCTAGTGTAGCCGTAGTTAGGCCA
CCACTTCAAGAACTCTGTAGCACCGCCTACATACCTCGCTCTGCTAATCCTGTTACCAGTGGCTGCTGCC
AGTGGCGATAAGTCGTGTCTTACCGGGTTGGACTCAAGACGATAGTTACCGGATAAGGCGCAGCGGTCGG
GCTGAACGGGGGGTTCGTGCACACAGCCCAGCTTGGAGCGAACGACCTACACCGAACTGAGATACCTACA
GCGTGAGCTATGAGAAAGCGCCACGCTTCCCGAAGGGAGAAAGGCGGACAGGTATCCGGTAAGCGGCAGG
GTCGGAACAGGAGAGCGCACGAGGGAGCTTCCAGGGGGAAACGCCTGGTATCTTTATAGTCCTGTCGGGT
TTCGCCACCTCTGACTTGAGCGTCGATTTTTGTGATGCTCGTCAGGGGGGCGGAGCCTATGGAAAAACGC
CAGCAACGCGGCCTTTTTACGGTTCCTGGCCTTTTGCTGGCCTTTTGCTCACATGTTCTTTCCTGCGTTA
TCCCCTGATTCTGTGGATAACCGTATTACCGCCATGCATTAGTTATTAATAGTAATCAATTACGGGGTCA
TTAGTTCATAGCCCATATATGGAGTTCCGCGTTACATAACTTACGGTAAATGGCCCGCCTGGCTGACCGC
CCAACGACCCCCGCCCATTGACGTCAATAATGACGTATGTTCCCATAGTAACGCCAATAGGGACTTTCCA
TTGACGTCAATGGGTGGAGTATTTACGGTAAACTGCCCACTTGGCAGTACATCAAGTGTATCATATGCCA
AGTACGCCCCCTATTGACGTCAATGACGGTAAATGGCCCGCCTGGCATTATGCCCAGTACATGACCTTAT
GGGACTTTCCTACTTGGCAGTACATCTACGTATTAGTCATCGCTATTACCATG
